Addgene plasmid #178870: pCMV-PB1-AG-FRB-TEVcs-mTagBFP2-HA-Vav2cat
Purpose: Mammalian expression of Vav2(DH-PH-CRD) fused to PB1-AzamiGreen-FRB-TEVcs-mTagBFP2-HA
Depositing lab: Shinya Tsukiji. Depositing organization: Nagoya Institute of Technology. Publication: Synthetic Protein Condensates That Inducibly Recruit and Release Protein Activity in Living Cells. Yoshikawa M, Yoshii T, Ikuta M, Tsukiji S. J Am Chem Soc. 2021 May 5;143(17):6434-6446. doi: 10.1021/jacs.0c12375. Epub 2021 Apr 23. PubMed 33890764.
Backbone
  Vector backbone: pAsh-MCL
  Backbone manufacturer: MBL International
  Backbone size w/o insert (bp): 4244
  Vector type: Mammalian Expression
Growth in bacteria
  Bacterial resistance: Kanamycin, 50 μg/mL
  Growth temperature: 37°C
  Growth strain: DH5alpha
  Copy number: High Copy
Gene/Insert
  Gene/Insert name: PB1-AzamiGreen-FRB-TEVcs(ENLYFQL)-mTagBFP2-HA-Vav2(DH-PH-CRD)
  Species: M. musculus (mouse)
  Insert size (bp): 3412
  Entrez Gene: Vav2 (a.k.a. 2810040F13Rik, AI847175, Vav-2)
  Promoter: CMV
  Cloning method: Restriction Enzyme; 5′ cloning site AgeI (not destroyed); 3′ cloning site NotI (not destroyed)
Terms and licenses: Academic/Nonprofit Terms; Industry Terms: Not Available to Industry
How to cite: pCMV-PB1-AG-FRB-TEVcs-mTagBFP2-HA-Vav2cat was a gift from Shinya Tsukiji (Addgene plasmid # 178870 ; http://n2t.net/addgene:178870 ; RRID:Addgene_178870)
