[The description below was written by a language model from this plasmid's Addgene catalogue record and pLannotate feature annotations shown in this document.]
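Description:
pCMV-PB1-AG-FRB-TEVcs-mTagBFP2-HA-Vav2cat is a mammalian expression plasmid of about 7.7 kb built on the pAsh-MCL backbone. It replicates in E. coli from a high-copy ColE1/pUC-type origin and also carries an f1 origin. A single NeoR/KanR gene sits behind tandem bacterial (AmpR-type) and SV40 early promoters and is followed by an HSV TK polyadenylation signal. It gives kanamycin resistance in bacteria and could allow G418 selection in mammalian cells. The short RSF ori, ble and bGH poly(A) hits in the automated annotation are fragments and probably not functional elements.

The payload is one long fusion reading frame driven by the CMV enhancer/promoter and terminated by an SV40 poly(A) signal. From N- to C-terminus it comprises the PB1 domain (annotated as a fragment of p62/SQSTM1), the green fluorescent protein AzamiGreen, an FRB domain (matched by the annotation to the T2098L variant), a TEV protease cleavage site with a modified final residue, the blue fluorescent protein mTagBFP2, an HA epitope tag and the catalytic DH-PH-CRD region of the Rho-family guanine nucleotide exchange factor Vav2. The catalogue lists Vav2 as mouse, although the annotation tool matched it to the human homologue.

PB1 is a self-oligomerising domain, and AzamiGreen is generally described as a tetramer, so the combination likely drives assembly of the synthetic protein condensates named in the associated publication. In such a design, FRB would provide a handle for rapamycin-type dimeriser-induced recruitment of FKBP-fused partners. TEV cleavage would then release the mTagBFP2-HA-Vav2 portion from the scaffold. This fits the stated theme of inducibly recruiting and releasing protein activity in living cells, though the record does not spell out the exact experimental scheme.
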