Features (pLannotate 1.2.2; 19 found; start..end, strand, type, name):
      1..32      +  rep_origin     RSF ori (fragment): Plasmids containing the RSF 1030 origin of replication can be propagated in E. coli cells that contain additional plasmids with compatible origins.
    100..403     +  enhancer       CMV enhancer: human cytomegalovirus immediate early enhancer
    404..607     +  promoter       CMV promoter: human cytomegalovirus (CMV) immediate early promoter
    645..950     +  CDS            SQSTM1 (fragment): SQSTM_HUMAN - Also known as ORCA, OSIL. Experimental evidence at protein level: Swiss-Prot protein existence level 1. Autophagy receptor required for selective macroautophagy (aggrephagy). Functions as a bridge between polyubiquitinated cargo and autophagosomes. Interacts directly with both the cargo to become degraded and an autophagy modifier of the MAP1 LC3 family (PubMed:16286508, PubMed:20168092, PubMed:24128730, PubMed:28404643, PubMed:22622177). Along with WDFY3, involved in the formation and autophagic degradation of cytoplasmic ubiquitin-containing inclusions (p62 bodies, ALIS/aggreso
   1335..2006    +  CDS            AzamiGreen: AzamiGreen is a basic (constitutively fluorescent) green fluorescent protein published in 2003, derived from Galaxea fascicularis. It has low acid sensitivity.
   2058..2336    +  CDS            FRB*: T2098L mutant of FKBP-rapamycin binding domain of human FRAP binds synthetic ligands such as AP21967
   2382..2399    +  CDS            TEV site (fragment): tobacco etch virus (TEV) protease recognition and cleavage site
   2442..3152    +  CDS            mTagBFP2: mTagBFP2 is a basic (constitutively fluorescent) blue fluorescent protein published in 2011, derived from Entacmaea quadricolor. It is reported to be a very rapidly-maturing monomer with very low acid sensitivity.
   3165..3191    +  CDS            3xHA (fragment): three tandem HA epitope tags
   3210..4451    +  CDS            VAV2 (fragment): VAV2_HUMAN - Experimental evidence at protein level: Swiss-Prot protein existence level 1. Guanine nucleotide exchange factor for the Rho family of Ras- related GTPases. Plays an important role in angiogenesis. Its recruitment by phosphorylated EPHA2 is critical for EFNA1-induced RAC1 GTPase activation and vascular endothelial cell migration and assembly (By similarity). From Homo sapiens (Human).
   4483..4604    +  polyA_signal   SV40 poly(A) signal: SV40 polyadenylation signal
   4638..5066    -  rep_origin     f1 ori (sequence partly withheld): f1 bacteriophage origin of replication; arrow indicates direction of (+) strand synthesis
   5093..5197    +  promoter       AmpR promoter: bla
   5199..5556    +  promoter       SV40 promoter: SV40 enhancer and early promoter
   5590..6384    +  CDS            NeoR/KanR: aminoglycoside phosphotransferase from Tn5; aph(3')-II (or nptII); confers resistance to neomycin, kanamycin, and G418 (Geneticin®)
   6405..6557    +  CDS            ble (fragment): BLE_KLEPN - Experimental evidence at protein level: Swiss-Prot protein existence level 1. Binding protein with a strong affinity to the bleomycin family of antibiotics. Binds to CL990; an antimitotic-antibiotic compound. From Klebsiella pneumoniae.
   6616..6663    +  polyA_signal   HSV TK poly(A) signal: herpes simplex virus thymidine kinase polyadenylation signal (Cole and Stacy, 1985)
   6754..6770    -  polyA_signal   bGH poly(A) signal (fragment): bovine growth hormone polyadenylation signal
   6992..7580    +  rep_origin     ori: high-copy-number ColE1/pMB1/pBR322/pUC origin of replication
>Addgene plasmid #178870 | pCMV-PB1-AG-FRB-TEVcs-mTagBFP2-HA-Vav2cat | addgene full sequence | sequence record 351703 | Addgene NGS Result
TCCCCTGATTCTGTGGATAACCGTATTACCGCCATGCATTAGTTATTAATAGTAATCAATTACGGGGTCA
TTAGTTCATAGCCCATATATGGAGTTCCGCGTTACATAACTTACGGTAAATGGCCCGCCTGGCTGACCGC
CCAACGACCCCCGCCCATTGACGTCAATAATGACGTATGTTCCCATAGTAACGCCAATAGGGACTTTCCA
TTGACGTCAATGGGTGGAGTATTTACGGTAAACTGCCCACTTGGCAGTACATCAAGTGTATCATATGCCA
AGTACGCCCCCTATTGACGTCAATGACGGTAAATGGCCCGCCTGGCATTATGCCCAGTACATGACCTTAT
GGGACTTTCCTACTTGGCAGTACATCTACGTATTAGTCATCGCTATTACCATGGTGATGCGGTTTTGGCA
GTACATCAATGGGCGTGGATAGCGGTTTGACTCACGGGGATTTCCAAGTCTCCACCCCATTGACGTCAAT
GGGAGTTTGTTTTGGCACCAAAATCAACGGGACTTTCCAAAATGTCGTAACAACTCCGCCCCATTGACGC
AAATGGGCGGTAGGCGTGTACGGTGGGAGGTCTATATAAGCAGAGCTGGTTTAGTGAACCGTCAGATCCG
CTAGCATTGCCACCATGGCGTCGCTCACCGTGAAGGCCTACCTTCTGGGCAAGGAGGACGCGGCGCGCGA
GATTCGCCGCTTCAGCTTCTGTTGCAGCCCCGAGCCTGAGGCGGAAGCCGAGGCTGCGGCGGGTCCGGGA
CCCTGCGAGCGGCTGCTGAGCCGGGTGGCCGCCCTGTTCCCCGCGCTGCGGCCTGGCGGCTTCCAGGCGC
ACTACCGCGATGAGGACGGGGACTTGGTTGCCTTTTCCAGTGACGAGGAATTGACAATGGCCATGTCCTA
CGTGAAGGATGACATCTTCCGAATCTACATTAAAGAGAAAACCGGTTCTGGGAGTGGCGGTAGTGGTGCT
GGAGGCAGCGCAGGCTCTGGAGCAGGCGGCAGTGCCGGAAGTGGCGCTGGAGGGTCTGCCGGATCTGGAG
CCGGTGGTTCTGCCGGCTCCGGCGCTGGTGGGAGCGCTTCCGGAAGTAGTCCCGGTTCTGGGAGTGGCGG
TAGTGGTGCTGGAGGCAGCGCAGGCTCTGGAGCAGGCGGCAGTGCCGGAAGTGGCGCTGGAGGGTCTGCC
GGATCTGGAGCCGGTGGTTCTGCCGGCTCCGGCGCTGGTGGGAGCGCTTCCGGAAGTAGTCCCGGTAATT
CCGCTGACGGCGGCGGAGGATCGGGTGGTAGTGGTGGTTCAGGAGGAGGATCGACCCAAGGAGGATCCAT
GGTGAGCGTGATCAAGCCCGAGATGAAGATCAAGCTGTGCATGAGGGGCACCGTGAACGGCCACAACTTC
GTGATCGAGGGCGAGGGCAAGGGCAACCCCTACGAGGGCACCCAGATCCTGGACCTGAACGTGACCGAGG
GCGCCCCCCTGCCCTTCGCCTACGACATCCTGACCACCGTGTTCCAGTACGGCAACAGGGCCTTCACCAA
GTACCCCGCCGACATCCAGGACTACTTCAAGCAGACCTTCCCCGAGGGCTACCACTGGGAGAGGAGCATG
ACCTACGAGGACCAGGGCATCTGCACCGCCACCAGCAACATCAGCATGAGGGGCGACTGCTTCTTCTACG
ACATCAGGTTCGACGGCGTGAACTTCCCCCCCAACGGCCCCGTGATGCAGAAGAAGACCCTGAAGTGGGA
GCCCAGCACCGAGAAGATGTACGTGAGGGACGGCGTGCTGAAGGGCGACGTGAACATGGCCCTGCTGCTG
GAGGGCGGCGGCCACTACAGGTGCGACTTCAAGACCACCTACAAGGCCAAGAAGGACGTGAGGCTGCCCG
ACTACCACTTCGTGGACCACAGGATCGAGATCCTGAAGCACGACAAGGACTACAACAAGGTGAAGCTGTA
CGAGAACGCCGTGGCCAGGTACAGCATGCTGCCCAGCCAGGCCAAGGGTACCGGAACTGCAGCAGAGAAT
TCGGGAAACTCGAGAACAAAGCTTATGATCCTCTGGCATGAGATGTGGCATGAAGGCCTGGAAGAGGCAT
CTCGTTTGTACTTTGGGGAAAGGAACGTGAAAGGCATGTTTGAGGTGCTGGAGCCCTTGCATGCTATGAT
GGAACGGGGCCCCCAGACTCTGAAGGAAACATCCTTTAATCAGGCCTATGGTCGAGATTTAATGGAGGCC
CAAGAGTGGTGCAGGAAGTACATGAAATCAGGGAATGTCAAGGACCTCCTCCAAGCCTGGGACCTCTATT
ATCATGTGTTCCGACGAATCTCAAAGCCCGGGGGTAGTGGTGCTGGCTCTGGTGCTGGTAGTGGCGCTGG
TGAAAACCTGTATTTTCAGCTGGTCGATGGTGGTAGTGCTGGTGGTTCCGGAGGTGTCGACATGGTGTCT
AAGGGCGAAGAGCTGATTAAGGAGAACATGCACATGAAGCTGTACATGGAGGGCACCGTGGACAACCATC
ACTTCAAGTGCACATCCGAGGGCGAAGGCAAGCCCTACGAGGGCACCCAGACCATGAGAATCAAGGTGGT
CGAGGGCGGCCCTCTCCCCTTCGCCTTCGACATCCTGGCTACTAGCTTCCTCTACGGCAGCAAGACCTTC
ATCAACCACACCCAGGGCATCCCCGACTTCTTCAAGCAGTCCTTCCCTGAGGGCTTCACATGGGAGAGAG
TCACCACATACGAAGACGGGGGCGTGCTGACCGCTACCCAGGACACCAGCCTCCAGGACGGCTGCCTCAT
CTACAACGTCAAGATCAGAGGGGTGAACTTCACATCCAACGGCCCTGTGATGCAGAAGAAAACACTCGGC
TGGGAGGCCTTCACCGAGACGCTGTACCCCGCTGACGGCGGCCTGGAAGGCAGAAACGACATGGCCCTGA
AGCTCGTGGGCGGGAGCCATCTGATCGCAAACGCCAAGACCACATATAGATCCAAGAAACCCGCTAAGAA
CCTCAAGATGCCTGGCGTCTACTATGTGGACTACAGACTGGAAAGAATCAAGGAGGCCAACAACGAGACC
TACGTCGAGCAGCACGAGGTGGCAGTGGCCAGATACTGCGACCTCCCTAGCAAACTGGGGCACAAGCTTA
ATAGATCCGGCTCTTACCCATACGATGTTCCAGATTACGCTAGATCTCGAGGGCCCATGAAAATGGGCAT
GACTGAGGACGACAAGAGAAGCTGCTGCTTGTTAGAGATTCAGGAGACCGAGGCCAAGTACTACCGCACC
CTGGAGGACATTGAGAAGAACTACATGGGTCCCTTGCGGCTGGTGCTGAGCCCGGCGGATATGGCTGCTG
TCTTCATCAACCTGGAGGACCTCATCAAGGTGCATCACAGCTTTCTGCGAGCCATCGATGTGTCCATGAT
GGCTGGTGGCAGTACCCTGGCTAAGGTCTTTCTGGAGTTTAAGGAAAGGCTCCTGATCTATGGAGAGTAC
TGTAGCCACATGGAACACGCTCAGAGTACACTGAACCAGCTCCTCGCCAGCCGAGAGGACTTCAGGCAGA
AAGTGGAGGAGTGCACACTCAGGGTTCAGGATGGCAAGTTCAAGCTGCAAGACCTGCTGGTGGTGCCCAT
GCAACGGGTGCTGAAGTACCACCTGCTGCTCAAGGAGCTCCTGAGCCATTCTGCAGACCGACCAGAAAGA
CAACAGCTCAAAGAAGCCCTGGAAGCCATGCAGGACTTGGCCATGTACATCAATGAAGTGAAGCGGGACA
AGGAGACCTTGAAGAAGATTAGCGAGTTCCAGTGCTCCATAGAAAACCTGCAAGTGAAGCTGGAGGAATT
TGGGAGGCCAAAGATTGACGGGGAGCTTAAAGTCCGGTCCATAGTCAACCACACCAAGCAAGACAGGTAC
CTGTTCCTATTTGACAAGGTGGTCATCGTGTGCAAGAGGAAGGGCTACAGCTATGAGCTGAAGGAGGTCA
TTGAGCTGCTCTTCCACAAGATGACCGATGACCCGATGCACAACAAGGACATCAAGAAGTGGTCCTATGG
CTTCTACCTGATTCACCTCCAAGGAAAGCAAGGCTTTCAGTTCTTCTGCAAGACGGAAGACATGAAGCGG
AAGTGGATGGAGCAGTTCGAGATGGCCATGTCAAACATCAAGCCAGATAAGGCCAATGCCAACCATCATA
GCTTCCAGATGTACACATTCGACAAGACTACCAACTGCAAAGCCTGCAAGATGTTTCTCAGGGGTACCTT
CTACCAGGGATACCTGTGTACCAGATGTGGCGTCGGGGCACACAAGGAATGCCTGGAGGTGATCCCCCCC
TGCAAGTAACCCGGGATACTCGCGGCCGCGACTCTAGATCATAATCAGCCATACCACATTTGTAGAGGTT
TTACTTGCTTTAAAAAACCTCCCACACCTCCCCCTGAACCTGAAACATAAAATGAATGCAATTGTTGTTG
TTAACTTGTTTATTGCAGCTTATAATGGTTACAAATAAAGCAATAGCATCACAAATTTCACAAATAAAGC
ATTTTTTTCACTGCATTCTAGTTGTGGTTTGTCCAAACTCATCAATGTATCTTAAGGCGTAAATTGTAAG
CGTTAATATTTTGTTAAAATTCGCGTTAAATTTTTGTTAAATCAGCTCATTTTTTAACCAATAGGCCGAA
ATCGGCAAAATCCCTTATAAATCAAAAGAATAGACCGAGATAGGGT
[37 nt withheld, positions 4737-4773]
AAAGAACGTGGACTCCAACGTCAAAGG
[49 nt withheld, positions 4801-4849]
T
[91 nt withheld, positions 4851-4941]
G
[124 nt withheld, positions 4943-5066]
CAGGTGGCACTTTTCGGGGAAATGTGCGCGGAACCCCTATTTGTTTATTTTTCTAAATACATTCAAATAT
GTATCCGCTCATGAGACAATAACCCTGATAAATGCTTCAATAATATTGAAAAAGGAAGAGTCCTGAGGCG
GAAAGAACCAGCTGTGGAATGTGTGTCAGTTAGGGTGTGGAAAGTCCCCAGGCTCCCCAGCAGGCAGAAG
TATGCAAAGCATGCATCTCAATTAGTCAGCAACCAGGTGTGGAAAGTCCCCAGGCTCCCCAGCAGGCAGA
AGTATGCAAAGCATGCATCTCAATTAGTCAGCAACCATAGTCCCGCCCCTAACTCCGCCCATCCCGCCCC
TAACTCCGCCCAGTTCCGCCCATTCTCCGCCCCATGGCTGACTAATTTTTTTTATTTATGCAGAGGCCGA
GGCCGCCTCGGCCTCTGAGCTATTCCAGAAGTAGTGAGGAGGCTTTTTTGGAGGCCTAGGCTTTTGCAAA
GATCATCAAGAGACAGGATGAGGATCGTTTCGCATGATTGAACAAGATGGATTGCACGCAGGTTCTCCGG
CCGCTTGGGTGGAGAGGCTATTCGGCTATGACTGGGCACAACAGACAATCGGCTGCTCTGATGCCGCCGT
GTTCCGGCTGTCAGCGCAGGGGCGCCCGGTTCTTTTTGTCAAGACCGACCTGTCCGGTGCCCTGAATGAA
CTGCAAGACGAGGCAGCGCGGCTATCGTGGCTGGCCACGACGGGCGTTCCTTGCGCAGCTGTGCTCGACG
TTGTCACTGAAGCGGGAAGGGACTGGCTGCTATTGGGCGAAGTGCCGGGGCAGGATCTCCTGTCATCTCA
CCTTGCTCCTGCCGAGAAAGTATCCATCATGGCTGATGCAATGCGGCGGCTGCATACGCTTGATCCGGCT
ACCTGCCCATTCGACCACCAAGCGAAACATCGCATCGAGCGAGCACGTACTCGGATGGAAGCCGGTCTTG
TCGATCAGGATGATCTGGACGAAGAGCATCAGGGGCTCGCGCCAGCCGAACTGTTCGCCAGGCTCAAGGC
GAGCATGCCCGACGGCGAGGATCTCGTCGTGACCCATGGCGATGCCTGCTTGCCGAATATCATGGTGGAA
AATGGCCGCTTTTCTGGATTCATCGACTGTGGCCGGCTGGGTGTGGCGGACCGCTATCAGGACATAGCGT
TGGCTACCCGTGATATTGCTGAAGAGCTTGGCGGCGAATGGGCTGACCGCTTCCTCGTGCTTTACGGTAT
CGCCGCTCCCGATTCGCAGCGCATCGCCTTCTATCGCCTTCTTGACGAGTTCTTCTGAGCGGGACTCTGG
GGTTCGAAATGACCGACCAAGCGACGCCCAACCTGCCATCACGAGATTTCGATTCCACCGCCGCCTTCTA
TGAAAGGTTGGGCTTCGGAATCGTTTTCCGGGACGCCGGCTGGATGATCCTCCAGCGCGGGGATCTCATG
CTGGAGTTCTTCGCCCACCCTAGGGGGAGGCTAACTGAAACACGGAAGGAGACAATACCGGAAGGAACCC
GCGCTATGACGGCAATAAAAAGACAGAATAAAACGCACGGTGTTGGGTCGTTTGTTCATAAACGCGGGGT
TCGGTCCCAGGGCTGGCACTCTGTCGATACCCCACCGAGACCCCATTGGGGCCAATACGCCCGCGTTTCT
TCCTTTTCCCCACCCCACCCCCCAAGTTCGGGTGAAGGCCCAGGGCTCGCAGCCAACGTCGGGGCGGCAG
GCCCTGCCATAGCCTCAGGTTACTCATATATACTTTAGATTGATTTAAAACTTCATTTTTAATTTAAAAG
GATCTAGGTGAAGATCCTTTTTGATAATCTCATGACCAAAATCCCTTAACGTGAGTTTTCGTTCCACTGA
GCGTCAGACCCCGTAGAAAAGATCAAAGGATCTTCTTGAGATCCTTTTTTTCTGCGCGTAATCTGCTGCT
TGCAAACAAAAAAACCACCGCTACCAGCGGTGGTTTGTTTGCCGGATCAAGAGCTACCAACTCTTTTTCC
GAAGGTAACTGGCTTCAGCAGAGCGCAGATACCAAATACTGTTCTTCTAGTGTAGCCGTAGTTAGGCCAC
CACTTCAAGAACTCTGTAGCACCGCCTACATACCTCGCTCTGCTAATCCTGTTACCAGTGGCTGCTGCCA
GTGGCGATAAGTCGTGTCTTACCGGGTTGGACTCAAGACGATAGTTACCGGATAAGGCGCAGCGGTCGGG
CTGAACGGGGGGTTCGTGCACACAGCCCAGTTTGGAGCGAACGACCTACACCGAACTGAGATACCTACAG
CGTGAGCTATGAGAAAGCGCCACGCTTCCCGAAGGGAGAAAGGCGGACAGGTATCCGGTAAGCGGCAGGG
TCGGAACAGGAGAGCGCACGAGGGAGCTTCCAGGGGGAAACGCCTGGTATCTTTATAGTCCTGTCGGGTT
TCGCCACCTCTGACTTGAGCGTCGATTTTTGTGATGCTCGTCAGGGGGGCGGAGCCTATGGAAAAACGCC
AGCAACGCGGCCTTTTTACGGTTCCTGGCCTTTTGCTGGCCTTTTGCTCACATGTTCTTTCCTGCGTTA
